>Addgene plasmid #103588 | LSB-hsa-miR-508-5p | depositor full sequence | sequence record 196224 | Full Sequence
AATTGAGGGGATAACGCAGGAAAGAACATGTGAGCAAAAGGCCAGCAAAAGGCCAGGAACCGTAAAAAGG
CCGCGTTGCTGGCGTTTTTCCATAGGCTCCGCCCCCCTGACGAGCATCACAAAAATCGACGCTCAAGTCA
GAGGTGGCGAAACCCGACAGGACTATAAAGATACCAGGCGTTTCCCCCTGGAAGCTCCCTCGTGCGCTCT
CCTGTTCCGACCCTGCCGCTTACCGGATACCTGTCCGCCTTTCTCCCTTCGGGAAGCGTGGCGCTTTCTC
ATAGCTCACGCTGTAGGTATCTCAGTTCGGTGTAGGTCGTTCGCTCCAAGCTGGGCTGTGTGCACGAACC
CCCCGTTCAGCCCGACCGCTGCGCCTTATCCGGTAACTATCGTCTTGAGTCCAACCCGGTAAGACACGAC
TTATCGCCACTGGCAGCAGCCACTGGTAACAGGATTAGCAGAGCGAGGTATGTAGGCGGTGCTACAGAGT
TCTTGAAGTGGTGGCCTAACTACGGCTACACTAGAAGAACAGTATTTGGTATCTGCGCTCTGCTGAAGCC
AGTTACCTTCGGAAAAAGAGTTGGTAGCTCTTGATCCGGCAAACAAACCACCGCTGGTAGCGGTGGTTTT
TTTGTTTGCAAGCAGCAGATTACGCGCAGAAAAAAAGGATCTCAAGAAGATCCTTTGATCTTTTCTACGG
GGTCTGACGCTCAGTGGAACGAAAACTCACGTTAAGGGATTTTGGTCATGAGATTATCAAAAAGGATCTT
CACCTAGATCCTTTTAAATTAAAAATGAAGTTTTAAATCAATCTAAAGTATATATGAGTAAACTTGGTCT
GACAGTTACCAATGCTTAATCAGTGAGGCACCTATCTCAGCGATCTGTCTATTTCGTTCATCCATAGTTG
CCTGACTCCCCGTCGTGTAGATAACTACGATACGGGAGGGCTTACCATCTGGCCCCAGTGCTGCAATGAT
ACCGCGAGAACCACGCTCACCGGCTCCAGATTTATCAGCAATAAACCAGCCAGCCGGAAGGGCCGAGCGC
AGAAGTGGTCCTGCAACTTTATCCGCCTCCATCCAGTCTATTAATTGTTGCCGGGAAGCTAGAGTAAGTA
GTTCGCCAGTTAATAGTTTGCGCAACGTTGTTGCCATTGCTACAGGCATCGTGGTGTCACGCTCGTCGTT
TGGTATGGCTTCATTCAGCTCCGGTTCCCAACGATCAAGGCGAGTTACATGATCCCCCATGTTGTGCAAA
AAAGCGGTTAGCTCCTTCGGTCCTCCGATCGTTGTCAGAAGTAAGTTGGCCGCAGTGTTATCACTCATGG
TTATGGCAGCACTGCATAATTCTCTTACTGTCATGCCATCCGTAAGATGCTTTTCTGTGACTGGTGAGTA
CTCAACCAAGTCATTCTGAGAATAGTGTATGCGGCGACCGAGTTGCTCTTGCCCGGCGTCAATACGGGAT
AATACCGCGCCACATAGCAGAACTTTAAAAGTGCTCATCATTGGAAAACGTTCTTCGGGGCGAAAACTCT
CAAGGATCTTACCGCTGTTGAGATCCAGTTCGATGTAACCCACTCGTGCACCCAACTGATCTTCAGCATC
TTTTACTTTCACCAGCGTTTCTGGGTGAGCAAAAACAGGAAGGCAAAATGCCGCAAAAAAGGGAATAAGG
GCGACACGGAAATGTTGAATACTCATACTCTTCCTTTTTCAATATTATTGAAGCATTTATCAGGGTTATT
GTCTCATGAGCGGATACATATTTGAATGTAGCTCCGAATTTCTCGAGGGCTTGTCGACGACGGCGGTCTC
CGTCGTCAGGATCATGAATTCGACCCGCCTGCCACCATGACCGAGTACAAGCCCACGGTGCGCCTCGCCA
CCCGCGACGACGTCCCCCGGGCCGTACGCACCCTCGCCGCCGCGTTCGCCGACTACCCCGCCACGCGCCA
CACCGTCGACCCGGACCGCCACATCGAGCGGGTCACCGAGCTGCAAGAACTCTTCCTCACGCGCGTCGGG
CTCGACATCGGCAAGGTGTGGGTCGCGGACGACGGCGCCGCGGTGGCGGTCTGGACCACGCCGGAGAGCG
TCGAAGCGGGGGCGGTGTTCGCCGAGATCGGCCCGCGCATGGCCGAGTTGAGCGGTTCCCGGCTGGCCGC
GCAGCAACAGATGGAAGGCCTCCTGGCGCCGCACCGGCCCAAGGAGCCCGCGTGGTTCCTGGCCACCGTC
GGCGTCTCGCCCGACCACCAGGGCAAGGGTCTGGGCAGCGCCGTCGTGCTCCCCGGAGTGGAGGCGGCCG
AGCGCGCCGGGGTGCCCGCCTTCCTGGAGACATCCGCGCCCCGCAACCTCCCCTTCTACGAGCGGCTCGG
CTTCACCGTCACCGCCGACGTCGAGGTGCCCGAAGGACCGCGCACCTGGTGCATGACCCGCAAGCCCGGT
GCCTGATACGCGTGAATTCACTCCTCAGGTGCAGGCTGCCTATCAGAAGGTGGTGGCTGGTGTGGCCAAT
GCCCTGGCTCACAAATACCACTGAGATCTTTTTCCCTCTGCCAAAAATTATGGGGACATCATGAAGCCCC
TTGAGCATCTGACTTCTGGCTAATAAAGGAAATTTATTTTCATTGCAATAGTGTGTTGGAATTTTTTGTG
TCTCTCACTCGGAAGGACATATGGGAGGGCAAATCATTTAAAACATCAGAATGAGTATTTGGTTTAGAGT
TTGGCAACATATGCCCATATGCTGGCTGCCATGAACAAAGGTTGGCTATAAAGAGGTCATCAGTATATGA
AACAGCCCCCTGCTGTCCATTCCTTATTCCATAGAAAAGCCTTGACTTGAGGTTAGATTTTTTTTATATT
TTGTTTTGTGTTATTTTTTTCTTTAACATCCCTAAAATTTTCCTTACATGTTTTACTAGCCAGATTTTTC
CTCCTCTCCTGACTACTCCCAGTCATAGCTGTCCCTCTTCTCTTATGGAGATCCCTCGACCTGCAGCCCA
AGCTTGAATTCTCTAGAATTACCCTGTTATCCCTATGCTTGGTTTACCGAGCTCTTATTGGTTTTCAAAC
TTCATTGACTGTGCCCAACGCGCCTGGGAGCTCACGGGGACAGCCCCCCCCCAAAGCCCCCAGGGATGTA
ATTACGTCCCTCCCCCGCTAGGGGGCAGCAGCGAGCCGCCCGGGGCTCCGCTCCGGTCCGGCGCTCCCCC
CGCATCCCCGAGCCGGCAGCGTGCGGGGACAGCCCGGGCACGGGGAAGGTGGCACGGGATCGCTTTCCTC
TGAACGCTTCTCGCTGCTCTTTGAGCCTGCAGACACCTGGGGGGATACGGGGAAAAAGCTAGGCTGAAAG
ACCGGTTCTTAGAATGACACGCGCCTGGGAGCTCACGGGGACAGCCCCCCCCCAAAGCCCCCAGGGATGT
AATTACGTCCCTCCCCCGCTAGGGGGCAGCAGCGAGCCGCCCGGGGCTCCGCTCCGGTCCGGCGCTCCCC
CCGCATCCCCGAGCCGGCAGCGTGCGGGGACAGCCCGGGCACGGGGAAGGTGGCACGGGATCGCTTTCCT
CTGAACGCTTCTCGCTGCTCTTTGAGCCTGCAGACACCTGGGGGGATACGGGGAAAAAGCTAACTTCTGA
GACGACAACTTTGTATAGAAAAGTTGGCTCCGAATTCGCCCTTGACAGCAGAGATCCAGTTTGGTTAATT
AATTGGCTCCGGTGCCCGTCAGTGGGCAGAGCGCACATCGCCCACAGTCCCCGAGAAGTTGTGGGGAGGG
GTCGGCAATTGAACCGGTGCCTAGAGAAGGTGGCGCGGGGTAAACTGGGAAAGTGATGTCGTGTACTGGC
TCCGCCTTTTTCCCGAGGGTGGGGGAGAACCGTATATAAGTGCAGTAGTCGCCGTGAACGTTCTTTTTCG
CAACGGGTTTGCCGCCAGAACACAGGTAAGTGCCGTGTGTGGTTCCCGCGGGCCTGGCCTCTTTACGGGT
TATGGCCCTTGCGTGCCTTGAATTACTTCCACCTGGCTGCAGTACGTGATTCTTGATCCCGAGCTTCGGG
TTGGAAGTGGGTGGGAGAGTTCGAGGCCTTGCGCTTAAGGAGCCCCTTCGCCTCGTGCTTGAGTTGAGGC
CTGGCCTGGGCGCTGGGGCCGCCGCGTGCGAATCTGGTGGCACCTTCGCGCCTGTCTCGCTGCTTTCGAT
AAGTCTCTAGCCATTTAAAATTTTTGATGACCTGCTGCGACGCTTTTTTTCTGGCAAGATAGTCTTGTAA
ATGCGGGCCAAGATCTGCACACTGGTATTTCGGTTTTTGGGGCCGCGGGCGGCGACGGGGCCCGTGCGTC
CCAGCGCACATGTTCGGCGAGGCGGGGCCTGCGAGCGCGGCCACCGAGAATCGGACGGGGGTAGTCTCAA
GCTGGCCGGCCTGCTCTGGTGCCTGGCCTCGCGCCGCCGTGTATCGCCCCGCCCTGGGCGGCAAGGCTGG
CCCGGTCGGCACCAGTTGCGTGAGCGGAAAGATGGCCGCTTCCCGGCCCTGCTGCAGGGAGCTCAAAATG
GAGGACGCGGCGCTCGGGAGAGCGGGCGGGTGAGTCACCCACACAAAGGAAAAGGGCCTTTCCGTCCTCA
GCCGTCGCTTCATGTGACTCCACGGAGTACCGGGCGCCGTCCAGGCACCTCGATTAGTTCTCGAGCTTTT
GGAGTACGTCGTCTTTAGGTTGGGGGGAGGGGTTTTATGCGATGGAGTTTCCCCACACTGAGTGGGTGGA
GACTGAAGTTAGGCCAGCTTGGCACTTGATGTAATTCTCCTTGGAATTTGCCCTTTTTGAGTTTGGATCT
TGGTTCATTCTCAAGCCTCAGACAGTGGTTCAAAGTTTTTTTCTTCCATTTCAGGTGTCGTGAGAAGGGC
GAATTCGACCCAAGTTTGTACAAAAAAGCAGGCTGGATCCAGGTGCCACCATGGTGAGCGAGCTGATTAA
GGAGAACATGCACATGAAGCTGTACATGGAGGGCACCGTGAACAACCACCACTTCAAGTGCACATCCGAG
GGCGAAGGCAAGCCCTACGAGGGCACCCAGACCATGAGAATCAAGGCGGTCGAGGGCGGCCCTCTCCCCT
TCGCCTTCGACATCCTGGCTACCAGCTTCATGTACGGCAGCAAAACCTTCATCAACCACACCCAGGGCAT
CCCCGACTTCTTTAAGCAGTCCTTCCCCGAGGGCTTCACATGGGAGAGAGTCACCACATACGAAGATGGG
GGCGTGCTGACCGCTACCCAGGACACCAGCCTCCAGGACGGCTGCCTCATCTACAACGTCAAGATCAGAG
GGGTGAACTTCCCATCCAACGGCCCTGTGATGCAGAAGAAAACACTCGGCTGGGAGGCCTCCACCGAGAC
ACTGTACCCCGCTGACGGCGGCCTGGAAGGCAGAGCCGACATGGCCCTGAAGCTCGTGGGCGGGGGCCAC
CTGATCTGCAACCTTAAGACCACATACAGATCCAAGAAACCCGCTAAGAACCTCAAGATGCCCGGCGTCT
ACTATGTGGACAGGAGACTGGAAAGAATCAAGGAGGCCGACAAAGAGACATACGTCGAGCAGCACGAGGT
GGCTGTGGCCAGATACTGCGACCTCCCTAGCAAACTGGGGCACAAACTTAATTGAGAATTCTACCACCCA
GCTTTCTTGTACAAAGTGGTACGTCTCAAGACCAGAGGTCTCTGCTTGACTCCGACATGAGTGACGCCCT
CTGGAGTACATGAGTGACGCCCTCTGGAGTACATGAGTGACGCCCTCTGGAGTACATGAGTGACGCCCTC
TGGAGTACAACCAGAAGAGACCTGTGCTTCACTCCTCAGGTGCAGGCTGCCTATCAGAAGGTGGTGGCTG
GTGTGGCCAATGCCCTGGCTCACAAATACCACTGAGATCTTTTTCCCTCTGCCAAAAATTATGGGGACAT
CATGAAGCCCCTTGAGCATCTGACTTCTGGCTAATAAAGGAAATTTATTTTCATTGCAATAGTGTGTTGG
AATTTTTTGTGTCTCTCACTCGGAAGGACATATGGGAGGGCAAATCATTTAAAACATCAGAATGAGTATT
TGGTTTAGAGTTTGGCAACATATGCCCATATGCTGGCTGCCATGAACAAAGGTTGGCTATAAAGAGGTCA
TCAGTATATGAAACAGCCCCCTGCTGTCCATTCCTTATTCCATAGAAAAGCCTTGACTTGAGGTTAGATT
TTTTTTATATTTTGTTTTGTGTTATTTTTTTCTTTAACATCCCTAAAATTTTCCTTACATGTTTTACTAG
CCAGATTTTTCCTCCTCTCCTGACTACTCCCAGTCATAGCTGTCCCTCTTCTCTTATGGAGATCCCGAGC
GGTGCGTTTTTATGCTTGTAGTATTGTATAATGTTTTTAAGATCCAAGCTTCTGACCTCTTCTCTTCCTC
CCACAGGGCCTCGAGACAATTGCATCGATGGTACCAGTGAAAGTCTGCAATGAATTCGAGTTGGCGCGCC
TGTCATTCTAAATCTCTCTTTCAGCCTAAAGCTTTTTCCCCGTATCCCCCCAGGTGTCTGCAGGCTCAAA
GAGCAGCGAGAAGCGTTCAGAGGAAAGCGATCCCGTGCCACCTTCCCCGTGCCCGGGCTGTCCCCGCACG
CTGCCGGCTCGGGGATGCGGGGGGAGCGCCGGACCGGAGCGGAGCCCCGGGCGGCTCGCTGCTGCCCCCT
AGCGGGGGAGGGACGTAATTACATCCCTGGGGGCTTTGGGAGGGGGCTGTCCCCGTGAGCTCCCAGGCGC
GCCTGTCATTCTAAATCTCTCTTTCAGCCTAAAGCTTTTTCCCCGTATCCCCCCAGGTGTCTGCAGGCTC
AAAGAGCAGCGAGAAGCGTTCAGAGGAAAGCGATCCCGTGCCACCTTCCCCGTGCCCGGGCTGTCCCCGC
ACGCTGCCGGCTCGGGGATGCGGGGGGAGCGCCGGACCGGAGCGGAGCCCCGGGCGGCTCGCTGCTGCCC
CCTAGCGGGGGAGGGACGTAATTACATCCCTGGGGGCTTTGGGGGGGGGCTGTCCCCGTGAGCTCCCAGG
CGCGCCAACTCGGTACCGTATCGATGTCGACGTTAACGCTAGTGATATCAACTTTGTATAGAAAAGTTGG
CTCCGAATTCGCCCTTGACAGCAGAGATCCAGTTTGGTTAATTAATTGGCTCCGGTGCCCGTCAGTGGGC
AGAGCGCACATCGCCCACAGTCCCCGAGAAGTTGTGGGGAGGGGTCGGCAATTGAACCGGTGCCTAGAGA
AGGTGGCGCGGGGTAAACTGGGAAAGTGATGTCGTGTACTGGCTCCGCCTTTTTCCCGAGGGTGGGGGAG
AACCGTATATAAGTGCAGTAGTCGCCGTGAACGTTCTTTTTCGCAACGGGTTTGCCGCCAGAACACAGGT
AAGTGCCGTGTGTGGTTCCCGCGGGCCTGGCCTCTTTACGGGTTATGGCCCTTGCGTGCCTTGAATTACT
TCCACCTGGCTGCAGTACGTGATTCTTGATCCCGAGCTTCGGGTTGGAAGTGGGTGGGAGAGTTCGAGGC
CTTGCGCTTAAGGAGCCCCTTCGCCTCGTGCTTGAGTTGAGGCCTGGCCTGGGCGCTGGGGCCGCCGCGT
GCGAATCTGGTGGCACCTTCGCGCCTGTCTCGCTGCTTTCGATAAGTCTCTAGCCATTTAAAATTTTTGA
TGACCTGCTGCGACGCTTTTTTTCTGGCAAGATAGTCTTGTAAATGCGGGCCAAGATCTGCACACTGGTA
TTTCGGTTTTTGGGGCCGCGGGCGGCGACGGGGCCCGTGCGTCCCAGCGCACATGTTCGGCGAGGCGGGG
CCTGCGAGCGCGGCCACCGAGAATCGGACGGGGGTAGTCTCAAGCTGGCCGGCCTGCTCTGGTGCCTGGC
CTCGCGCCGCCGTGTATCGCCCCGCCCTGGGCGGCAAGGCTGGCCCGGTCGGCACCAGTTGCGTGAGCGG
AAAGATGGCCGCTTCCCGGCCCTGCTGCAGGGAGCTCAAAATGGAGGACGCGGCGCTCGGGAGAGCGGGC
GGGTGAGTCACCCACACAAAGGAAAAGGGCCTTTCCGTCCTCAGCCGTCGCTTCATGTGACTCCACGGAG
TACCGGGCGCCGTCCAGGCACCTCGATTAGTTCTCGAGCTTTTGGAGTACGTCGTCTTTAGGTTGGGGGG
AGGGGTTTTATGCGATGGAGTTTCCCCACACTGAGTGGGTGGAGACTGAAGTTAGGCCAGCTTGGCACTT
GATGTAATTCTCCTTGGAATTTGCCCTTTTTGAGTTTGGATCTTGGTTCATTCTCAAGCCTCAGACAGTG
GTTCAAAGTTTTTTTCTTCCATTTCAGGTGTCGTGAGAAGGGCGAATTCGACCCAAGTTTGTACAAAAAA
GCAGGCTCGCCACCATGGTGAGCAAGGGCGAGGAGCTGTTCACCGGGGTGGTGCCCATCCTGGTCGAGCT
GGACGGCGACGTAAACGGCCACAAGTTCAGCGTGAGGGGCGAGGGCGAGGGCGATGCCACCAACGGCAAG
CTGACCCTGAAGTTCATCTGCACCACCGGCAAGCTGCCCGTGCCCTGGCCCACCCTCGTGACCACCCTGA
GCCACGGCGTGCAGTGCTTCGCCCGCTACCCCGACCACATGAAGCAGCACGACTTCTTCAAGTCCGCCAT
GCCCGAAGGCTACGTCCAGGAGCGCACCATCTTCTTCAAGGACGACGGCACCTACAAGACCCGCGCCGAG
GTGAAGTTCGAGGGCGACACCCTAGTGAACCGCATCGAGCTGAAGGGCGTCGACTTCAAGGAGGACGGCA
ACATCCTGGGGCACAAGCTGGAGTACAACTTCAACAGCCACAACATCTATATCATGGCCGTCAAGCAGAA
GAACGGCATCAAGGTGAACTTCAAGATCCGCCACAACGTGGAGGACGGCAGCGTGCAGCTCGCCGACCAC
TACCAGCAGAACACCCCCATCGGCGACGGCCCCGTGCTGCTGCCCGACAGCCACTACCTGAGCACCCAGT
CCGTGCTGAGCAAAGACCCCAACGAGAAGCGCGATCACATGGTCCTGCTGGAGTTCCGCACCGCCGCCGG
GATCACTCTCGGCATGGACGAGCTGTACAAGTAATACCACCCAGCTTTCTTGTACAAAGTGGTACGCGTG
AATTCACTCCTCAGGTGCAGGCTGCCTATCAGAAGGTGGTGGCTGGTGTGGCCAATGCCCTGGCTCACAA
ATACCACTGAGATCTTTTTCCCTCTGCCAAAAATTATGGGGACATCATGAAGCCCCTTGAGCATCTGACT
TCTGGCTAATAAAGGAAATTTATTTTCATTGCAATAGTGTGTTGGAATTTTTTGTGTCTCTCACTCGGAA
GGACATATGGGAGGGCAAATCATTTAAAACATCAGAATGAGTATTTGGTTTAGAGTTTGGCAACATATGC
CCATATGCTGGCTGCCATGAACAAAGGTTGGCTATAAAGAGGTCATCAGTATATGAAACAGCCCCCTGCT
GTCCATTCCTTATTCCATAGAAAAGCCTTGACTTGAGGTTAGATTTTTTTTATATTTTGTTTTGTGTTAT
TTTTTTCTTTAACATCCCTAAAATTTTCCTTACATGTTTTACTAGCCAGATTTTTCCTCCTCTCCTGACT
ACTCCCAGTCATAGCTGTCCCTCTTCTCTTATGGAGATCCCTCGACCTGCAGCCCAAGCTTGGCGTAATC
ATGGTCATAGCTGTTTCCTGTGTGAAATTGTTATCCGCTCACAATTCCACACAACATACGAGCCGGAAGC
ATAAAGTGTAAAGCCTGGGGTGCCTAATGAGTGAGCTAACTCACATTAATTGCGTTGCGCTCACTGCCCG
CTTTCCAGTCGGGAAACCTGTCGTGCCAGCGGATCGACAGTACTAAGCTTGGTCTAATACCCAATCTCTC
GTCTTATCCAGATGTTTTATACGCCTCTGGCCCGTGTCTCAAAATCTCTGATGTTACATTGCACAAGATA
AAATAATATCATCATGAACAATAAAACTGTCTGCTTACATAAACAGTAATACAAGGGGTGTTATGAGCCA
TATTCAACGGGAAACGTCGAGGCCGCGATTAAATTCCAACATGGATGCTGATTTATATGGGTATAAATGG
GCTCGCGATAATGTCGGGCAATCAGGTGCGACAATCTATCGCTTGTATGGGAAGCCCGATGCGCCAGAGT
TGTTTCTGAAACATGGCAAAGGTAGCGTTGCCAATGATGTTACAGATGAGATGGTCAGACTAAACTGGCT
GACGGAATTTATGCCTCTTCCGACCATCAAGCATTTTATCCGTACTCCTGATGATGCATGGTTACTCACC
ACTGCGATCCCCGGAAAAACAGCATTCCAGGTATTAGAAGAATATCCTGATTCAGGTGAAAATATTGTTG
ATGCGCTGGCAGTGTTCCTGCGCCGGTTGCATTCGATTCCTGTTTGTAATTGTCCTTTTAACAGCGATCG
CGTATTTCGTCTCGCTCAGGCGCAATCACGAATGAATAACGGTTTGGTTGATGCGAGTGATTTTGATGAC
GAGCGTAATGGCTGGCCTGTTGAACAAGTCTGGAAAGAAATGCATAAACTTTTGCCATTCTCACCGGATT
CAGTCGTCACTCATGGTGATTTCTCACTTGATAACCTTATTTTTGACGAGGGGAAATTAATAGGTTGTAT
TGATGTTGGACGAGTCGGAATCGCAGACCGATACCAGGATCTTGCCATCCTATGGAACTGCCTCGGTGAG
TTTTCTCCTTCATTACAGAAACGGCTTTTTCAAAAATATGGTATTGATAATCCTGATATGAATAAATTGC
AGTTTCATTTGATGCTCGATGAGTTTTTCTAATCAGAATTGGTTAATTGGTTGTAACACTGGCAGAGCAT
TACGCTGACTTGACGGGACGGCGCAAGCTCATGACCAAAATCCCTTAACGTGAGTTACGCGTCGTTCCAC
TGAGCGTCAGAGGTATCACTAGTATTACAGAGGTAAGTTATAACAGTCGCCTAACCC
Features (pLannotate 1.2.2; 28 found; start..end, strand, type, name):
     87..675     -  rep_origin     ori: high-copy-number ColE1/pMB1/pBR322/pUC origin of replication
    846..1706    -  CDS            AmpR: β-lactamase; bla; confers resistance to ampicillin, carbenicillin, and related antibiotics
   1707..1778    -  promoter       AmpR promoter: bla
   1857..2456    +  CDS            PuroR: puromycin N-acetyltransferase; pac from Streptomyces alboniger; confers resistance to puromycin
   2461..2541    +  CDS            HBB (fragment): HBB_PONPY - Experimental evidence at transcript level: Swiss-Prot protein existence level 2. Involved in oxygen transport from the lung to the various peripheral tissues. From Pongo pygmaeus (Bornean orangutan).
   2612..2667    +  polyA_signal   β-globin poly(A) signal: rabbit β-globin polyadenylation signal (Gil and Proudfoot, 1987)
   3646..3666    +  protein_bind   attB4: mutant version of attB; core recombination site for the Gateway® BP reaction BP Clonase™
   3734..3945    +  promoter       EF-1α core promoter: core promoter for human elongation factor EF-1α
   3946..4884    +  intron         EF-1α intron A: intron upstream of the start codon of human EF-1α
   4911..4931    +  protein_bind   attB1: mutant version of attB; core recombination site for the Gateway® BP reaction BP Clonase™
   4951..5646    +  CDS            mKate2: mKate2 is a basic (constitutively fluorescent) red fluorescent protein published in 2009, derived from Entacmaea quadricolor. It is reported to be a rapidly-maturing monomer with moderate acid sensitivity.
   5666..5690    -  protein_bind   attB2: mutant version of attB; recombination site for the Gateway® BP reaction BP Clonase™
   5838..5912    +  CDS            HBB (fragment): HBB_PONPY - Experimental evidence at transcript level: Swiss-Prot protein existence level 2. Involved in oxygen transport from the lung to the various peripheral tissues. From Pongo pygmaeus (Bornean orangutan).
   5983..6038    +  polyA_signal   β-globin poly(A) signal: rabbit β-globin polyadenylation signal (Gil and Proudfoot, 1987)
   6422..6447    +  misc_feature   SA: splice acceptor site
   7119..7139    +  protein_bind   attB4: mutant version of attB; core recombination site for the Gateway® BP reaction BP Clonase™
   7207..7418    +  promoter       EF-1α core promoter: core promoter for human elongation factor EF-1α
   7419..8357    +  intron         EF-1α intron A: intron upstream of the start codon of human EF-1α
   8384..8404    +  protein_bind   attB1: mutant version of attB; core recombination site for the Gateway® BP reaction BP Clonase™
   8415..9131    +  CDS            EBFP2: EBFP2 is a basic (constitutively fluorescent) blue fluorescent protein published in 2007, derived from Aequorea victoria. It is reported to be a rapidly-maturing monomer with moderate acid sensitivity.
   9139..9163    -  protein_bind   attB2: mutant version of attB; recombination site for the Gateway® BP reaction BP Clonase™
   9167..9247    +  CDS            HBB (fragment): HBB_PONPY - Experimental evidence at transcript level: Swiss-Prot protein existence level 2. Involved in oxygen transport from the lung to the various peripheral tissues. From Pongo pygmaeus (Bornean orangutan).
   9318..9373    +  polyA_signal   β-globin poly(A) signal: rabbit β-globin polyadenylation signal (Gil and Proudfoot, 1987)
   9756..9778    -  protein_bind   lac operator (fragment): The lac repressor binds to the lac operator to inhibit transcription in E. coli. This inhibition can be relieved by adding lactose or isopropyl-β-D-thiogalactopyranoside (IPTG). lac repressor encoded by lacI
   9782..9812    -  promoter       lac promoter: promoter for the E. coli lac operon
   9827..9848    -  protein_bind   CAP binding site: CAP binding activates transcription in the presence of cAMP. E. coli catabolite activator protein
   9861..9900    -  CDS            lacI (fragment): lac repressor; lacI; The lac repressor binds to the lac operator to inhibit transcription in E. coli. This inhibition can be relieved by adding lactose or isopropyl-β-D-thiogalactopyranoside (IPTG).
  10073..10882   +  CDS            KanR: aminoglycoside phosphotransferase; aph(3')-Ia; confers resistance to kanamycin in bacteria or G418 (Geneticin®) in eukaryotes
