[The description below was written by a language model from this plasmid's Addgene catalogue record and pLannotate feature annotations shown in this document.]
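Description:
LSB-hsa-miR-508-5p is an 11 kb mammalian expression plasmid built on the Low Sensor Backbone (LSB) and designed as a two-colour fluorescent sensor of microRNA activity. It replicates in E. coli from a high-copy ColE1/pUC-type origin and carries both a β-lactamase gene and an aph(3')-Ia kanamycin resistance gene, matching the dual ampicillin/kanamycin selection listed in the record. A puromycin N-acetyltransferase coding sequence followed by a rabbit β-globin poly(A) signal provides selection in mammalian cells; no dedicated promoter for it is annotated in the feature table.

The payload consists of two parallel transcription units. Each has a human EF-1α core promoter with its intron A, a fluorescent protein coding sequence, and a β-globin 3' region and polyadenylation signal. Each promoter is bracketed by attB4 and attB1 and each coding sequence by attB1 and attB2, scars that indicate Gateway-style modular assembly of these parts. One unit expresses the red protein mKate2 and, according to the record, carries the hsa-miR-508-5p target sequence in its 3' UTR. The target is not separately annotated, but presumably lies in the unannotated stretch between attB2 and the β-globin sequence. The other unit expresses EBFP2 without a target and serves as an internal reference for delivery and expression. In cells where miR-508-5p is active, the mKate2 transcript is repressed, so the drop in red relative to blue fluorescence reports miRNA activity.

The depositor notes that the repeated poly(A) elements make the plasmid inherently unstable. The depositor also notes that the physical plasmid differs slightly from the deposited sequence, including short insertions flanking the puromycin coding region that do not impair selection.
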