Addgene plasmid #103588: LSB-hsa-miR-508-5p
Purpose: Used to sense miRNA activity using fluorescence based tools. hsa-miR-508-5p target in 3' UTR of of mKate. miRNA activity can be measured by the repression of mKate2 relative to EBFP2 fluorescent proteins . Plasmid is inherently unstable; please see Depositor Comments
Depositing lab: Ron Weiss. Depositing organization: Massachusetts Institute of Technology. Publication: A mixed antagonistic/synergistic miRNA repression model enables accurate predictions of multi-input miRNA sensor activity. Gam JJ, Babb J, Weiss R. Nat Commun. 2018 Jun 22;9(1):2430. doi: 10.1038/s41467-018-04575-0. PubMed 29934631.
Backbone
  Vector backbone: Low Sensor Backbone (LSB)
  Vector type: Mammalian Expression, Synthetic Biology
Growth in bacteria
  Bacterial resistance: Ampicillin and Kanamycin, 100 & 50 μg/mL
  Growth temperature: 30°C
  Growth strain: NEB Stable
  Copy number: High Copy
Gene/Insert
  Gene/Insert name: hsa-miR-508-5p target
  Species: H. sapiens (human)
  Entrez Gene: MIR508 (a.k.a. MIRN508, hsa-mir-508)
  Promoter: EF-1a
  Cloning method: Gibson Cloning
Terms and licenses: Academic/Nonprofit Terms; Industry Terms: Not Available to Industry
Depositor comments: Please note that this plasmid is inherently unstable due to a repeating poly A element. We recommend performing a diagnostic digest on multiple colonies upon receipt. The depositors would like to note the presence of several discrepancies between the depositor sequence and physical plasmid sequence. In particular, the sequences upstream and downstream of the puromycin coding region have 10 bp insertions which do not affect the ability to perform puromycin selection. The sequences for those regions within the physical plasmids are as follows: Upstream of Puro: GAATTCGACCGCCTGTCTCAAGGTGCCACC; Downstream of Puro: GCTTTGAGACTACGCGTGAATTCACTCCTC. Please contact if you are interested in this plasmid prior to placing an order.
How to cite: LSB-hsa-miR-508-5p was a gift from Ron Weiss (Addgene plasmid # 103588 ; http://n2t.net/addgene:103588 ; RRID:Addgene_103588)
