>Addgene plasmid #103588 | LSB-hsa-miR-508-5p | depositor partial sequence | sequence record 196225 | hsa-miR-508-5p target
CATGAGTGACGCCCTCTGGAGTA
